Addgene plasmid #187078: pCDNA5/FRT/TO_TOM20-dHaloTag7_T2A_LamP1- HaloTag7
Purpose: Co-expression of dHaloTag7 at the mitochondria surface and HaloTag7 in lysosomes
Depositing lab: Kai Johnsson. Depositing organization: Max Planck Institute for Medical Research. Publication: Exchangeable HaloTag Ligands for Super-Resolution Fluorescence Microscopy. Kompa J, Bruins J, Glogger M, Wilhelm J, Frei MS, Tarnawski M, D'Este E, Heilemann M, Hiblot J, Johnsson K. J Am Chem Soc. 2023 Feb 8;145(5):3075-3083. doi: 10.1021/jacs.2c11969. Epub 2023 Jan 30. PubMed 36716211.
Backbone
  Vector backbone: pCDNA5/FR/TO
  Vector type: Mammalian Expression
  Selectable markers: Hygromycin
Growth in bacteria
  Bacterial resistance: Ampicillin, 100 μg/mL
  Growth temperature: 37°C
  Growth strain: DH5alpha
  Copy number: High Copy
Gene/Insert
  Gene/Insert name: TOM20-dHaloTag7_T2A_LamP1- HaloTag7 (alt names: TOM20-dHaloTag7; LamP1- HaloTag7)
  Species: H. sapiens (human)
  Mutation: dHaloTag7 = HaloTag7-D106A
  Cloning method: Gibson Cloning
Terms and licenses: Academic/Nonprofit Terms; Industry Terms: Not Available to Industry
How to cite: pCDNA5/FRT/TO_TOM20-dHaloTag7_T2A_LamP1- HaloTag7 was a gift from Kai Johnsson (Addgene plasmid # 187078 ; http://n2t.net/addgene:187078 ; RRID:Addgene_187078)
