[The description below was written by a language model from this plasmid's Addgene catalogue record and pLannotate feature annotations shown in this document.]
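Description:
pCDNA5/FRT/TO_TOM20-dHaloTag7_T2A_LamP1- HaloTag7 is an 8.8 kb mammalian expression plasmid built on the pcDNA5/FRT/TO backbone. It is propagated in E. coli through a high-copy ColE1/pUC-type origin and selected with ampicillin (AmpR under its own bla promoter). Expression in mammalian cells is driven by the CMV immediate-early enhancer and promoter, which is followed by tet operator sequences (annotated as short PLtetO-1/TRE fragments). This arrangement makes transcription repressible by the Tet repressor and inducible with tetracycline or doxycycline in cells that supply TetR. A bGH polyadenylation signal terminates the transcript. Downstream lies an FRT site placed directly in front of a hygromycin resistance gene with an SV40 poly(A). No complete promoter is annotated ahead of it, which fits the Flp-In design: Flp-mediated integration at a genomic FRT site places HygR behind a resident promoter, allowing hygromycin selection of isogenic stable lines.

The payload is a single open reading frame encoding two human fusion proteins separated by a T2A self-cleaving peptide. T2A is named in the record but not annotated; it presumably sits in the short gap between the first HaloTag and LAMP1. The first fusion is TOMM20, an outer mitochondrial membrane receptor, joined to dHaloTag7. This is HaloTag7 carrying D106A, a substitution at the residue that normally forms the covalent bond with chloroalkane ligands. The second is the lysosomal membrane protein LAMP1 fused to standard HaloTag7.

The stated purpose is co-expression of dHaloTag7 at the mitochondrial surface and HaloTag7 in lysosomes. The associated publication concerns exchangeable HaloTag ligands for super-resolution fluorescence microscopy, and having both variants at distinct organelles in one cell suits side-by-side comparison of their labelling.
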