Features (pLannotate 1.2.2; 25 found; start..end, strand, type, name):
     28..80      -  misc_feature   bom (fragment): basis of mobility region from pBR322
    235..614     +  enhancer       CMV enhancer: human cytomegalovirus immediate early enhancer
    615..818     +  promoter       CMV promoter: human cytomegalovirus (CMV) immediate early promoter
    820..839     +  promoter       PLtetO-1 promoter (fragment): modified phage lambda PL promoter with tet operator sites (Lutz and Bujard, 1997)
    841..860     +  promoter       PLtetO-1 promoter (fragment): modified phage lambda PL promoter with tet operator sites (Lutz and Bujard, 1997)
    868..901     +  promoter       TRE3GV promoter (fragment): 3rd-generation Tet-responsive promoter that can be activated by binding of Tet-On® 3G, optimized for retroviral and lentiviral vectors
   1043..1477    +  CDS            TOMM20: TOM20_HUMAN - Also known as KIAA0016. Experimental evidence at protein level: Swiss-Prot protein existence level 1. Central component of the receptor complex responsible for the recognition and translocation of cytosolically synthesized mitochondrial preproteins. Together with TOM22 functions as the transit peptide receptor at the surface of the mitochondrion outer membrane and facilitates the movement of preproteins into the TOM40 translocation pore (By similarity). Required for the translocation across the mitochondrial outer membrane of cytochrome P450 monooxygenases. From Homo sapiens (Hum
   1508..2392    +  CDS            HaloTag®: modified bacterial dehalogenase that forms covalent bonds with chloroalkane derivatives
   2456..3706    +  CDS            LAMP1: LAMP1_HUMAN - Experimental evidence at protein level: Swiss-Prot protein existence level 1. (Microbial infection) Acts as a receptor for Lassa virus protein. From Homo sapiens (Human).
   3740..3766    +  misc_feature   MCS (fragment): multiple cloning site
   3782..4665    +  CDS            HaloTag® (fragment): modified bacterial dehalogenase that forms covalent bonds with chloroalkane derivatives
   4716..4940    +  polyA_signal   bGH poly(A) signal: bovine growth hormone polyadenylation signal
   4944..4965    +  promoter       SV40 promoter (fragment): SV40 enhancer and early promoter
   4986..5219    +  rep_origin     f1 ori (fragment) (sequence partly withheld): f1 bacteriophage origin of replication; arrow indicates direction of (+) strand synthesis
   5224..5271    +  protein_bind   FRT: FLP-mediated recombination occurs in the 8-bp core sequence TCTAGAAA (Turan and Bode, 2011). FLP recombinase from the Saccharomyces cerevisiae 2μ plasmid
   5279..6301    +  CDS            HygR: aminoglycoside phosphotransferase from E. coli; aph(4)-Ia; confers resistance to hygromycin
   6311..6436    +  CDS            ble (fragment): BLE_KLEPN - Experimental evidence at protein level: Swiss-Prot protein existence level 1. Binding protein with a strong affinity to the bleomycin family of antibiotics. Binds to CL990; an antimitotic-antibiotic compound. From Klebsiella pneumoniae.
   6431..6552    +  polyA_signal   SV40 poly(A) signal: SV40 polyadenylation signal
   6625..6641    -  protein_bind   lac operator: The lac repressor binds to the lac operator to inhibit transcription in E. coli. This inhibition can be relieved by adding lactose or isopropyl-β-D-thiogalactopyranoside (IPTG). lac repressor encoded by lacI
   6649..6679    -  promoter       lac promoter: promoter for the E. coli lac operon
   6694..6715    -  protein_bind   CAP binding site: CAP binding activates transcription in the presence of cAMP. E. coli catabolite activator protein
   6728..6820    -  CDS            lacI (fragment): lac repressor; lacI; The lac repressor binds to the lac operator to inhibit transcription in E. coli. This inhibition can be relieved by adding lactose or isopropyl-β-D-thiogalactopyranoside (IPTG).
   7003..7591    -  rep_origin     ori: high-copy-number ColE1/pMB1/pBR322/pUC origin of replication
   7762..8622    -  CDS            AmpR: β-lactamase; bla; confers resistance to ampicillin, carbenicillin, and related antibiotics
   8623..8727    -  promoter       AmpR promoter: bla
>Addgene plasmid #187078 | pCDNA5/FRT/TO_TOM20-dHaloTag7_T2A_LamP1- HaloTag7 | addgene full sequence | sequence record 367396 | Addgene NGS Result
GACGGATCGGGAGATCTCCCGATCCCCTATGGTGCACTCTCAGTACAATCTGCTCTGATGCCGCATAGTT
AAGCCAGTATCTGCTCCCTGCTTGTGTGTTGGAGGTCGCTGAGTAGTGCGCGAGCAAAATTTAAGCTACA
ACAAGGCAAGGCTTGACCGACAATTGCATGAAGAATCTGCTTAGGGTTAGGCGTTTTGCGCTGCTTCGCG
ATGTACGGGCCAGATATACGCGTTGACATTGATTATTGACTAGTTATTAATAGTAATCAATTACGGGGTC
ATTAGTTCATAGCCCATATATGGAGTTCCGCGTTACATAACTTACGGTAAATGGCCCGCCTGGCTGACCG
CCCAACGACCCCCGCCCATTGACGTCAATAATGACGTATGTTCCCATAGTAACGCCAATAGGGACTTTCC
ATTGACGTCAATGGGTGGAGTATTTACGGTAAACTGCCCACTTGGCAGTACATCAAGTGTATCATATGCC
AAGTACGCCCCCTATTGACGTCAATGACGGTAAATGGCCCGCCTGGCATTATGCCCAGTACATGACCTTA
TGGGACTTTCCTACTTGGCAGTACATCTACGTATTAGTCATCGCTATTACCATGGTGATGCGGTTTTGGC
AGTACATCAATGGGCGTGGATAGCGGTTTGACTCACGGGGATTTCCAAGTCTCCACCCCATTGACGTCAA
TGGGAGTTTGTTTTGGCACCAAAATCAACGGGACTTTCCAAAATGTCGTAACAACTCCGCCCCATTGACG
CAAATGGGCGGTAGGCGTGTACGGTGGGAGGTCTATATAAGCAGAGCTCTCCCTATCAGTGATAGAGATC
TCCCTATCAGTGATAGAGATCGTCGACGAGCTCGTTTAGTGAACCGTCAGATCGCCTGGAGACGCCATCC
ACGCTGTTTTGACCTCCATAGAAGACACCGGGACCGATCCAGCCTCCGGACTCTAGCGTTTAAACTTAAG
CTTGGTACCGAGCTCGGATCCACTAGTCCAGTGTGGTGGAATTCTGCAGATATCCAGCAACCATGGTGGG
TCGGAACAGCGCCATCGCCGCCGGTGTATGCGGGGCCCTTTTCATTGGGTACTGCATCTACTTCGACCGC
AAAAGACGAAGTGACCCCAACTTCAAGAACAGGCTTCGAGAACGAAGAAAGAAACAGAAGCTTGCCAAGG
AGAGAGCTGGGCTTTCCAAGTTACCTGACCTTAAAGATGCTGAAGCTGTTCAGAAGTTCTTCCTTGAAGA
AATACAGCTTGGTGAAGAGTTACTAGCTCAAGGTGAATATGAGAAGGGCGTAGACCATCTGACAAATGCA
ATTGCTGTGTGTGGACAGCCACAGCAGTTACTGCAGGTCTTACAGCAAACTCTTCCACCACCAGTGTTCC
AGATGCTTCTGACTAAGCTCCCAACAATTAGTCAGAGAATTGTAAGTGCTCAGAGCTTGGCTGAAGATGA
TGTGGAAGGCGGTAGCGGGGATCCACCGGTCGCCACCGAAATCGGTACTGGCTTTCCATTCGACCCCCAT
TATGTGGAAGTCCTGGGCGAGCGCATGCACTACGTCGATGTTGGTCCGCGCGATGGCACCCCTGTGCTGT
TCCTGCACGGTAACCCGACCTCCTCCTACGTGTGGCGCAACATCATCCCGCATGTTGCACCGACCCATCG
CTGCATTGCTCCAGACCTGATCGGTATGGGCAAATCCGACAAACCAGACCTGGGTTATTTCTTCGACGAC
CACGTCCGCTTCATGGATGCCTTCATCGAAGCCCTGGGTCTGGAAGAGGTCGTCCTGGTCATTCACGMCT
GGGGCTCCGCTCTGGGTTTCCACTGGGCCAAGCGCAATCCAGAGCGCGTCAAAGGTATTGCATTTATGGA
GTTCATCCGCCCTATCCCGACCTGGGACGAATGGCCAGAATTTGCCCGCGAGACCTTCCAGGCCTTCCGC
ACCACCGACGTCGGCCGCAAGCTGATCATCGATCAGAACGTTTTTATCGAGGGTACGCTGCCGATGGGTG
TCGTCCGCCCGCTGACTGAAGTCGAGATGGACCATTACCGCGAGCCGTTCCTGAATCCTGTTGACCGCGA
GCCACTGTGGCGCTTCCCAAACGAGCTGCCAATCGCCGGTGAGCCAGCGAACATCGTCGCGCTGGTCGAA
GAATACATGGACTGGCTGCACCAGTCCCCTGTCCCGAAGCTGCTGTTCTGGGGCACCCCAGGCGTTCTGA
TCCCACCGGCCGAAGCCGCTCGCCTGGCCAAAAGCCTGCCTAACTGCAAGGCTGTGGACATCGGCCCGGG
TCTGAATCTGCTGCAAGAAGACAACCCGGACCTGATCGGCAGCGAGATCGCGCGCTGGCTGTCCACGCTC
GAGATTTCCGGCGGCAGTGGAGAGGGCAGAGGAAGTCTGCTAACATGCGGTGACGTCGAGGAGAATCCTG
GCCCAATGGCGGCCCCCGGCAGCGCCCGGCGACCCCTGCTGCTGCTACTGCTGTTGCTGCTGCTCGGCCT
CATGCATTGTGCGTCAGCAGCAATGTTTATGGTGAAAAATGGCAACGGGACCGCGTGCATAATGGCCAAC
TTCTCTGCTGCCTTCTCAGTGAACTACGACACCAAGAGTGGCCCTAAGAACATGACCTTTGACCTGCCAT
CAGATGCCACAGTGGTGCTCAACCGCAGCTCCTGTGGAAAAGAGAACACTTCTGACCCCAGTCTCGTGAT
TGCTTTTGGAAGAGGACATACACTCACTCTCAATTTCACGAGAAATGCAACACGTTACAGCGTCCAGCTC
ATGAGTTTTGTTTATAACTTGTCAGACACACACCTTTTCCCCAATGCGAGCTCCAAAGAAATCAAGACTG
TGGAATCTATAACTGACATCAGGGCAGATATAGATAAAAAATACAGATGTGTTAGTGGCACCCAGGTCCA
CATGAACAACGTGACCGTAACGCTCCATGATGCCACCATCCAGGCGTACCTTTCCAACAGCAGCTTCAGC
AGGGGAGAGACACGCTGTGAACAAGACAGGCCTTCCCCAACCACAGCGCCCCCTGCGCCACCCAGCCCCT
CGCCCTCACCCGTGCCCAAGAGCCCCTCTGTGGACAAGTACAACGTGAGCGGCACCAACGGGACCTGCCT
GCTGGCCAGCATGGGGCTGCAGCTGAACCTCACCTATGAGAGGAAGGACAACACGACGGTGACAAGGCTT
CTCAACATCAACCCCAACAAGACCTCGGCCAGCGGGAGCTGCGGCGCCCACCTGGTGACTCTGGAGCTGC
ACAGCGAGGGCACCACCGTCCTGCTCTTCCAGTTCGGGATGAATGCAAGTTCTAGCCGGTTTTTCCTACA
AGGAATCCAGTTGAATACAATTCTTCCTGACGCCAGAGACCCCGCCTTTAAAGCTGCCAACGGCTCCCTG
CGAGCGCTGCAGGCCACAGTCGGCAATTCCTACAAGTGCAACGCGGAGGAGCACGTCCGTGTCACGAAGG
CGTTTTCAGTCAATATATTCAAAGTGTGGGTCCAGGCTTTCAAGGTGGAAGGTGGCCAGTTTGGCTCTGT
GGAGGAGTGTCTGCTGGACGAGAACAGCATGCTGATCCCCATCGCTGTGGGTGGTGCCCTGGCGGGGCTG
GTCCTCATCGTCCTCATCGCCTACCTCGTCGGCAGGAAGAGGAGTCACGCAGGCTACCAGACTATCGGCT
CCACCGGCTCCACAGGCTCCACCGGCGCGGTCGACGGTACCGCGGGCCCGGGATCCATCGCCACCGGATC
CGAAATCGGTACTGGCTTTCCATTCGACCCCCATTATGTGGAAGTCCTGGGCGAGCGCATGCACTACGTC
GATGTTGGTCCGCGCGATGGCACCCCTGTGCTGTTCCTGCACGGTAACCCGACCTCCTCCTACGTGTGGC
GCAACATCATCCCGCATGTTGCACCGACCCATCGCTGCATTGCTCCAGACCTGATCGGTATGGGCAAATC
CGACAAACCAGACCTGGGTTATTTCTTCGACGACCACGTCCGCTTCATGGATGCCTTCATCGAAGCCCTG
GGTCTGGAAGAGGTCGTCCTGGTCATTCACGACTGGGGCTCCGCTCTGGGTTTCCACTGGGCCAAGCGCA
ATCCAGAGCGCGTCAAAGGTATTGCATTTATGGAGTTCATCCGCCCTATCCCGACCTGGGACGAATGGCC
AGAATTTGCCCGCGAGACCTTCCAGGCCTTCCGCACCACCGACGTCGGCCGCAAGCTGATCATCGATCAG
AACGTTTTTATCGAGGGTACGCTGCCGATGGGTGTCGTCCGCCCGCTGACTGAAGTCGAGATGGACCATT
ACCGCGAGCCGTTCCTGAATCCTGTTGACCGCGAGCCACTGTGGCGCTTCCCAAACGAGCTGCCAATCGC
CGGTGAGCCAGCGAACATCGTCGCGCTGGTCGAAGAATACATGGACTGGCTGCACCAGTCCCCTGTCCCG
AAGCTGCTGTTCTGGGGCACCCCAGGCGTTCTGATCCCACCGGCCGAAGCCGCTCGCCTGGCCAAAAGCC
TGCCTAACTGCAAGGCTGTGGACATCGGCCCGGGTCTGAATCTGCTGCAAGAAGACAACCCGGACCTGAT
CGGCAGCGAGATCGCGCGCTGGCTGTCTACTCTGGAGATTTCCGGTTAACCGCTCGAGTCTAGAGGGCCC
GTTTAAACCCGCTGATCAGCCTCGACTGTGCCTTCTAGTTGCCAGCCATCTGTTGTTTGCCCCTCCCCCG
TGCCTTCCTTGACCCTGGAAGGTGCCACTCCCACTGTCCTTTCCTAATAAAATGAGGAAATTGCATCGCA
TTGTCTGAGTAGGTGTCATTCTATTCTGGGGGGTGGGGTGGGGCAGGACAGCAAGGGGGAGGATTGGGAA
GACAATAGCAGGCATGCTGGGGATGCGGTGGGCTCTATGGCTTCTGAGGCGGAAAGAACCAGCTGGGGCT
CTAGGGGGTATCCCC
[124 nt withheld, positions 4986-5109]
C
[91 nt withheld, positions 5111-5201]
AGGGTGATGGTTCACGTACCTAGAAGTTCCTATTCCGAAGTTCCTATTCTCTAGAAAGTATAGGAACTTC
CTTGGCCAAAAAGCCTGAACTCACCGCGACGTCTGTCGAGAAGTTTCTGATCGAAAAGTTCGACAGCGTC
TCCGACCTGATGCAGCTCTCGGAGGGCGAAGAATCTCGTGCTTTCAGCTTCGATGTAGGAGGGCGTGGAT
ATGTCCTGCGGGTAAATAGCTGCGCCGATGGTTTCTACAAAGATCGTTATGTTTATCGGCACTTTGCATC
GGCCGCGCTCCCGATTCCGGAAGTGCTTGACATTGGGGAATTCAGCGAGAGCCTGACCTATTGCATCTCC
CGCCGTGCACAGGGTGTCACGTTGCAAGACCTGCCTGAAACCGAACTGCCCGCTGTTCTGCAGCCGGTCG
CGGAGGCCATGGATGCGATCGCTGCGGCCGATCTTAGCCAGACGAGCGGGTTCGGCCCATTCGGACCGCA
AGGAATCGGTCAATACACTACATGGCGTGATTTCATATGCGCGATTGCTGATCCCCATGTGTATCACTGG
CAAACTGTGATGGACGACACCGTCAGTGCGTCCGTCGCGCAGGCTCTCGATGAGCTGATGCTTTGGGCCG
AGGACTGCCCCGAAGTCCGGCACCTCGTGCACGCGGATTTCGGCTCCAACAATGTCCTGACGGACAATGG
CCGCATAACAGCGGTCATTGACTGGAGCGAGGCGATGTTCGGGGATTCCCAATACGAGGTCGCCAACATC
TTCTTCTGGAGGCCGTGGTTGGCTTGTATGGAGCAGCAGACGCGCTACTTCGAGCGGAGGCATCCGGAGC
TTGCAGGATCGCCGCGGCTCCGGGCGTATATGCTCCGCATTGGTCTTGACCAACTCTATCAGAGCTTGGT
TGACGGCAATTTCGATGATGCAGCTTGGGCGCAGGGTCGATGCGACGCAATCGTCCGATCCGGAGCCGGG
ACTGTCGGGCGTACACAAATCGCCCGCAGAAGCGCGGCCGTCTGGACCGATGGCTGTGTAGAAGTACTCG
CCGATAGTGGAAACCGACGCCCCAGCACTCGTCCGAGGGCAAAGGAATAGCACGTACTACGAGATTTCGA
TTCCACCGCCGCCTTCTATGAAAGGTTGGGCTTCGGAATCGTTTTCCGGGACGCCGGCTGGATGATCCTC
CAGCGCGGGGATCTCATGCTGGAGTTCTTCGCCCACCCCAACTTGTTTATTGCAGCTTATAATGGTTACA
AATAAAGCAATAGCATCACAAATTTCACAAATAAAGCATTTTTTTCACTGCATTCTAGTTGTGGTTTGTC
CAAACTCATCAATGTATCTTATCATGTCTGTATACCGTCGACCTCTAGCTAGAGCTTGGCGTAATCATGG
TCATAGCTGTTTCCTGTGTGAAATTGTTATCCGCTCACAATTCCACACAACATACGAGCCGGAAGCATAA
AGTGTAAAGCCTGGGGTGCCTAATGAGTGAGCTAACTCACATTAATTGCGTTGCGCTCACTGCCCGCTTT
CCAGTCGGGAAACCTGTCGTGCCAGCTGCATTAATGAATCGGCCAACGCGCGGGGAGAGGCGGTTTGCGT
ATTGGGCGCTCTTCCGCTTCCTCGCTCACTGACTCGCTGCGCTCGGTCGTTCGGCTGCGGCGAGCGGTAT
CAGCTCACTCAAAGGCGGTAATACGGTTATCCACAGAATCAGGGGATAACGCAGGAAAGAACATGTGAGC
AAAAGGCCAGCAAAAGGCCAGGAACCGTAAAAAGGCCGCGTTGCTGGCGTTTTTCCATAGGCTCCGCCCC
CCTGACGAGCATCACAAAAATCGACGCTCAAGTCGGAGGTGGCGAAACCCGACAGGACTATAAAGATACC
AGGCGTTTCCCCCTGGAAGCTCCCTCATGCGCTCTCCTGTTCCGACCCTGCCGCTTACCGGATACCTGTC
CGCCTTTCTCCCTTCGGGAAGCGTGGCGCTTTCTCATAGCTCACGCTGTAGGTATCTCAGTTCGGTGTAG
GTCGTTCGCTCCAAGCTGGGCTGTGTGCACGAACCCCCCGTTCAGCCCGACCGCTGCGCCTTATCCGGTA
ACTATCGTCTTGAGTCCAACCCGGTAAGACACGACTTATCGCCACTGGCAGCAGCCACTGGTAACAGGAT
TAGCAGAGCGAGGTATGTAGGCGGTGCTACAGAGTTCTTGAAGTGGTGGCCTAACTACGGCTACACTAGA
AGAACAGTATTTGGTATCTGCGCTCTGCTGAAGCCAGTTACCTTCGGAAAAAGAGTTGGTAGCTCTTGAT
CCGGCAAACAAACCACCGCTGGTAGCGGTGGTTTTTTTGTTTGCAAGCAGCAGATTACGCGCAGAAAAAA
AGGATCTCAAGAAGATCCTTTGATCTTTTCTACGGGGTCTGACGCTCAGTGGAACGAAAACTCACGTTAA
GGGATTTTGGTCATGAGATTATCAAAAAGGATCTTCACCTAGATCCTTTTAAATTAAAAATGAAGTTTTA
AATCAATCTAAAGTATATATGAGTAAACTTGGTCTGACAGTTACCAATGCTTAATCAGTGAGGCACCTAT
CTCAGCGATCTGTCTATTTCGTTCATCCATAGTTGCCTGACTCCCCGTCGTGTAGATAACTACGATACGG
GAGGGCTTACCATCTGGCCCCAGTGCTGCAATGATACCGCGAGACCCACGCTCACCGGCTCCAGATTTAT
CAGCAATAAACCAGCCAGCCGGAAGGGCCGAGCGCAGAAGTGGTCCTGCAACTTTATCCGCCTCCATCCA
GTCTATTAATTGTTGCCGGGAAGCTAGAGTAAGTAGTTCGCCAGTTAATAGTTTGCGCAACGTTGTTGCC
ATTGCTACAGGCATCGTGGTGTCACGCTCGTCGTTTGGTATGGCTTCATTCAGCTCCGGTTCCCAACGAT
CAAGGCGAGTTACATGATCCCCCATGTTGTGCAAAAAAGCGGTTAGCTCCTTCGGTCCTCCGATCGTTGT
CAGAAGTAAGTTGGCCGCAGTGTTATCACTCATGGTTATGGCAGCACTGCATAATTCTCTTACTGTCATG
CCATCCGTAAGATGCTTTTCTGTGACTGGTGAGTACTCAACCAAGTCATTCTGAGAATAGTGTATGCGGC
GACCGAGTTGCTCTTGCCCGGCGTCAATACGGGATAATACCGCGCCACATAGCAGAACTTTAAAAGTGCT
CATCATTGGAAAACGTTCTTCGGGGCGAAAACTCTCAAGGATCTTACCGCTGTTGAGATCCAGTTCGATG
TAACCCACTCGTGCACCCAACTGATCTTCAGCATCTTTTACTTTCACCAGCGTTTCTGGGTGAGCAAAAA
CAGGAAGGCAAAATGCCGCAAAAAAGGGAATAAGGGCGACACGGAAATGTTGAATACTCATACTCTTCCT
TTTTCAATATTATTGAAGCATTTATCAGGGTTATTGTCTCATGAGCGGATACATATTTGAATGTATTTAG
AAAAATAAACAAATAGGGGTTCCGCGCACATTTCCCCGAAAAGTGCCACCTGACGTC
